Addgene plasmid #25649: pAAV-TK-Acceptor
Depositing lab: Todd Waldman. Depositing organization: Georgetown University. Publication: Epitope tagging of endogenous genes in diverse human cell lines. Kim JS, Bonifant C, Bunz F, Lane WS, Waldman T. Nucleic Acids Res. 2008 Nov . 36(19):e127. 10.1093/nar/gkn566 PubMed 18784188.
Backbone
  Vector backbone: pAAV (Strategene)
  Backbone size w/o insert (bp): 4216
  Vector type: Mammalian Expression, AAV
Growth in bacteria
  Bacterial resistance: Ampicillin, 100 μg/mL
  Growth temperature: 37°C
  Growth strain: DH5alpha
  Copy number: High Copy
Gene/Insert
  Gene/Insert name: 0
  Cloning method: Restriction Enzyme; 5′ cloning site AgeI, Asc1, BclI,NheI,SacI,XbaI, SpeI, BamHI (not destroyed); 3′ cloning site Sac II, Avr II, EcoR V, Hind III, Cla I, Sal I, Apa I (not destroyed)
  Sequencing primers: 5′ n/a
Terms and licenses: Academic/Nonprofit Terms; Industry Terms: Not Available to Industry
How to cite: pAAV-TK-Acceptor was a gift from Todd Waldman (Addgene plasmid # 25649 ; http://n2t.net/addgene:25649 ; RRID:Addgene_25649)
