[The description below was written by a language model from this plasmid's Addgene catalogue record and pLannotate feature annotations shown in this document.]
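Description:
pAAV-TK-Acceptor is an empty "acceptor" vector built on the pAAV backbone for making recombinant adeno-associated virus gene-targeting constructs in mammalian cells. The whole plasmid is 4,216 bp, and the record lists no gene insert. It is propagated in E. coli as a high-copy plasmid through a ColE1/pUC-type origin and selected with ampicillin via the β-lactamase gene and its promoter. The backbone also carries an M13 phage origin, which can support single-stranded DNA production, plus small annotated remnants of the pBR322 bom and rop regions.

The functional cassette lies between two AAV2 inverted terminal repeats, the cis elements that allow the intervening DNA to be replicated and packaged into AAV particles when helper functions are supplied. Inside the ITRs, a neomycin/kanamycin phosphotransferase gene is driven by an HSV thymidine kinase promoter (annotated as a fragment) and terminated by the HSV TK polyadenylation signal, giving G418 selection in mammalian cells. This selection cassette is bracketed by two loxP sites in the same orientation, so Cre recombinase can excise it after targeted clones are isolated. Multiple-cloning-site fragments sit just outside each loxP site. The catalogue lists a set of preserved restriction sites on the 5′ side and another on the 3′ side, positions suited to inserting left and right homology arms around the floxed marker.

The associated publication concerns epitope tagging of endogenous genes in human cell lines, which is consistent with use as a starting scaffold for AAV-mediated knock-in vectors. No epitope tag is annotated in this construct, so tag and homology sequences would have to be supplied by the user.
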