Features (pLannotate 1.2.2; 16 found; start..end, strand, type, name):
      1..141     -  repeat_region  AAV2 ITR: inverted terminal repeat of adeno-associated virus serotype 2 inverted
    187..205     +  misc_feature   MCS (fragment): pBluescript multiple cloning site
    206..239     +  protein_bind   loxP: Cre-mediated recombination occurs in the 8-bp core sequence (GCATACAT). Cre recombinase
    388..516     +  promoter       HSV TK promoter (fragment): herpes simplex virus thymidine kinase promoter
    521..1324    +  CDS            NeoR/KanR: aminoglycoside phosphotransferase from Tn5; aph(3')-II (or nptII); confers resistance to neomycin, kanamycin, and G418 (Geneticin®)
   1331..1379    +  polyA_signal   HSV TK poly(A) signal: herpes simplex virus thymidine kinase polyadenylation signal (Cole and Stacy, 1985)
   1380..1413    +  protein_bind   loxP: Cre-mediated recombination occurs in the 8-bp core sequence (GCATACAT). Cre recombinase
   1426..1461    +  misc_feature   MCS (fragment): pBluescript multiple cloning site
   1479..1619    +  repeat_region  AAV2 ITR: inverted terminal repeat of adeno-associated virus serotype 2 inverted
   1624..1675    -  misc_feature   bom (fragment): basis of mobility region from pBR322
   1694..2074    +  rep_origin     M13 ori (sequence partly withheld): M13 bacteriophage origin of replication; arrow indicates direction of (+) strand synthesis
   2150..2199    -  misc_feature   bom (fragment): basis of mobility region from pBR322
   2301..2336    -  CDS            rop (fragment): Rop protein, which maintains plasmids at low copy number; rop
   2431..2535    +  promoter       AmpR promoter: bla
   2536..3396    +  CDS            AmpR: β-lactamase; bla; confers resistance to ampicillin, carbenicillin, and related antibiotics
   3567..4155    +  rep_origin     ori: high-copy-number ColE1/pMB1/pBR322/pUC origin of replication
>Addgene plasmid #25649 | pAAV-TK-Acceptor | depositor full sequence | sequence record 12039 | Author sequence
CCTGCAGGCAGCTGCGCGCTCGCTCGCTCACTGAGGCCGCCCGGGCAAAGCCCGGGCGTCGGGCGACCTT
TGGTCGCCCGGCCTCAGTGAGCGAGCGAGCGCGCAGAGAGGGAGTGGCCAACTCCATCACTAGGGGTTCC
TGCGGCCGCACCGGTGGCGCGCCTGATCAACGCGTGCTAGCGAGCTCTCTAGAACTAGTGGATCCATAAC
TTCGTATAGCATACATTATACGAAGTTATCTCGAGCAGTGTGGTTTTGCAAGAGGAAGCAAAAAGCCTCT
CCACCCAGGCCTGGAATGTTTCCACCCAATGTCGAGCAGTGTGGTTTTGCAAGAGGAAGCAAAAAGCCTC
TCCACCCAGGCCTGGAATGTTTCCACCCAATGTCGAGCAAACCCCGCCCAGCGTCTTGTCATTGGCGAAT
TCGAACACGCAGATGCAGTCGGGGCGGCGCGGTCCCAGGTCCACTTCGCATATTAAGGTGACGCGTGTGG
CCTCGAACACCGAGCGACCCTGCAGCCAATATGGGATCGGCCATTGAACAAGATGGATTGCACGCAGGTT
CTCCGGCCGCTTGGGTGGAGAGGCTATTCGGCTATGACTGGGCACAACAGACAATCGGCTGCTCTGATGC
CGCCGTGTTCCGGCTGTCAGCGCAGGGGCGCCCGGTTCTTTTTGTCAAGACCGACCTGTCCGGTGCCCTG
AATGAACTGCAGGACGAGGCAGCGCGGCTATCGTGGCTGGCCACGACGGGCGTTCCTTGCGCAGCTGTGC
TCGACGTTGTCACTGAAGCGGGAAGGGACTGGCTGCTATTGGGCGAAGTGCCGGGGCAGGATCTCCTGTC
ATCTCACCTTGCTCCTGCCGAGAAAGTATCCATCATGGCTGATGCAATGCGGCGGCTGCATACGCTTGAT
CCGGCTACCTGCCCATTCGACCACCAAGCGAAACATCGCATCGAGCGAGCACGTACTCGGATGGAAGCCG
GTCTTGTCGATCAGGATGATCTGGACGAAGAGCATCAGGGGCTCGCGCCAGCCGAACTGTTCGCCAGGCT
CAAGGCGCGCATGCCCGACGGCGAGGATCTCGTCGTGACCCATGGCGATGCCTGCTTGCCGAATATCATG
GTGGAAAATGGCCGCTTTTCTGGATTCATCGACTGTGGCCGGCTGGGTGTGGCGGACCGCTATCAGGACA
TAGCGTTGGCTACCCGTGATATTGCTGAAGAGCTTGGCGGCGAATGGGCTGACCGCTTCCTCGTGCTTTA
CGGTATCGCCGCTCCCGATTCGCAGCGCATCGCCTTCTATCGCCTTCTTGACGAGTTCTTCTGAGGGGAT
CGGCAATAAAAAGACAGAATAAAACGCACGGGTGTTGGGTCGTTTGTTCATAACTTCGTATAGCATACAT
TATACGAAGTTATCCGCGGCCTAGGGATATCAAGCTTATCGATACCGTCGACCTCGAGGGGCCCCGGCCG
GCGGCCGCAGGAACCCCTAGTGATGGAGTTGGCCACTCCCTCTCTGCGCGCTCGCTCGCTCACTGAGGCC
GGGCGACCAAAGGTCGCCCGACGCCCGGGCTTTGCCCGGGCGGCCTCAGTGAGCGAGCGAGCGCGCAGCT
GCCTGCAGGGGCGCCTGATGCGGTATTTTCTCCTTACGCATCTGTGCGGTATTTCACACCGCATA
[142 nt withheld, positions 1676-1817]
C
[141 nt withheld, positions 1819-1959]
CCTTTGACGTTGGAGTCCACGTTCTTT
[37 nt withheld, positions 1987-2023]
ACCCTATCTCGGGCTATTCTTTTGATTTATAAGGGATTTTGCCGATTTCGGCCTATTGGTTAAAAAATGA
GCTGATTTAACAAAAATTTAACGCGAATTTTAACAAAATATTAACGTTTACAATTTTATGGTGCACTCTC
AGTACAATCTGCTCTGATGCCGCATAGTTAAGCCAGCCCCGACACCCGCCAACACCCGCTGACGCGCCCT
GACGGGCTTGTCTGCTCCCGGCATCCGCTTACAGACAAGCTGTGACCGTCTCCGGGAGCTGCATGTGTCA
GAGGTTTTCACCGTCATCACCGAAACGCGCGAGACGAAAGGGCCTCGTGATACGCCTATTTTTATAGGTT
AATGTCATGATAATAATGGTTTCTTAGACGTCAGGTGGCACTTTTCGGGGAAATGTGCGCGGAACCCCTA
TTTGTTTATTTTTCTAAATACATTCAAATATGTATCCGCTCATGAGACAATAACCCTGATAAATGCTTCA
ATAATATTGAAAAAGGAAGAGTATGAGTATTCAACATTTCCGTGTCGCCCTTATTCCCTTTTTTGCGGCA
TTTTGCCTTCCTGTTTTTGCTCACCCAGAAACGCTGGTGAAAGTAAAAGATGCTGAAGATCAGTTGGGTG
CACGAGTGGGTTACATCGAACTGGATCTCAACAGCGGTAAGATCCTTGAGAGTTTTCGCCCCGAAGAACG
TTTTCCAATGATGAGCACTTTTAAAGTTCTGCTATGTGGCGCGGTATTATCCCGTATTGACGCCGGGCAA
GAGCAACTCGGTCGCCGCATACACTATTCTCAGAATGACTTGGTTGAGTACTCACCAGTCACAGAAAAGC
ATCTTACGGATGGCATGACAGTAAGAGAATTATGCAGTGCTGCCATAACCATGAGTGATAACACTGCGGC
CAACTTACTTCTGACAACGATCGGAGGACCGAAGGAGCTAACCGCTTTTTTGCACAACATGGGGGATCAT
GTAACTCGCCTTGATCGTTGGGAACCGGAGCTGAATGAAGCCATACCAAACGACGAGCGTGACACCACGA
TGCCTGTAGCAATGGCAACAACGTTGCGCAAACTATTAACTGGCGAACTACTTACTCTAGCTTCCCGGCA
ACAATTAATAGACTGGATGGAGGCGGATAAAGTTGCAGGACCACTTCTGCGCTCGGCCCTTCCGGCTGGC
TGGTTTATTGCTGATAAATCTGGAGCCGGTGAGCGTGGGTCTCGCGGTATCATTGCAGCACTGGGGCCAG
ATGGTAAGCCCTCCCGTATCGTAGTTATCTACACGACGGGGAGTCAGGCAACTATGGATGAACGAAATAG
ACAGATCGCTGAGATAGGTGCCTCACTGATTAAGCATTGGTAACTGTCAGACCAAGTTTACTCATATATA
CTTTAGATTGATTTAAAACTTCATTTTTAATTTAAAAGGATCTAGGTGAAGATCCTTTTTGATAATCTCA
TGACCAAAATCCCTTAACGTGAGTTTTCGTTCCACTGAGCGTCAGACCCCGTAGAAAAGATCAAAGGATC
TTCTTGAGATCCTTTTTTTCTGCGCGTAATCTGCTGCTTGCAAACAAAAAAACCACCGCTACCAGCGGTG
GTTTGTTTGCCGGATCAAGAGCTACCAACTCTTTTTCCGAAGGTAACTGGCTTCAGCAGAGCGCAGATAC
CAAATACTGTCCTTCTAGTGTAGCCGTAGTTAGGCCACCACTTCAAGAACTCTGTAGCACCGCCTACATA
CCTCGCTCTGCTAATCCTGTTACCAGTGGCTGCTGCCAGTGGCGATAAGTCGTGTCTTACCGGGTTGGAC
TCAAGACGATAGTTACCGGATAAGGCGCAGCGGTCGGGCTGAACGGGGGGTTCGTGCACACAGCCCAGCT
TGGAGCGAACGACCTACACCGAACTGAGATACCTACAGCGTGAGCTATGAGAAAGCGCCACGCTTCCCGA
AGGGAGAAAGGCGGACAGGTATCCGGTAAGCGGCAGGGTCGGAACAGGAGAGCGCACGAGGGAGCTTCCA
GGGGGAAACGCCTGGTATCTTTATAGTCCTGTCGGGTTTCGCCACCTCTGACTTGAGCGTCGATTTTTGT
GATGCTCGTCAGGGGGGCGGAGCCTATGGAAAAACGCCAGCAACGCGGCCTTTTTACGGTTCCTGGCCTT
TTGCTGGCCTTTTGCTCACATGT
