>Addgene plasmid #25649 | pAAV-TK-Acceptor | addgene partial sequence | sequence record 31632 | 25649 with pBluescriptKS
ACTTCGTATAATGTATGCTATACGAAGTTATGAACAAACGACCCAACACCCGTGCGTTTTATTCTGTCTT
TTTATTGCCGATCCCCTCAGAAGAACTCGTCAAGAAGGCGATAGAAGGCGATGCGCTGCGAATCGGGAGC
GGCGATACCGTAAAGCACGAGGAAGCGGTCAGCCCATTCGCCGCCAAGCTCTTCAGCAATATCACGGGTA
GCCAACGCTATGTCCTGATAGCGGTCCGCCACACCCAGCCGGCCACAGTCGATGAATCCAGAAAAGCGGC
CATTTTCCACCATGATATTCGGCAAGCAGGCATCGCCATGGGTCACGACGAGATCCTCGCCGTCGGGCAT
GCGCGCCTTGAGCCTGGCGAACAGTTCGGCTGGCGCGAGCCCCTGATGCTCTTCGTCCAGATCATCCTGA
TCGACAAGACCGGCTTCCATCCGAGTACGTGCTCGCTCGATGCGATGTTTCGCTTGGTGGTCGAATGGGC
AGGTAGCCGGATCAAGCGTATGCAGCCGCCGCATTGCATCAGCCATGATGGATACTTTCTCGGCAGGAGC
AAGGTGAGATGACAGGAGATCCTGCCCCGGCACTTCGCCCAATAGCAGCCAGTCCCTTCCCGCTTCAGTG
ACAACGTCGAGCACAGCTGCGCAAGGAACGCCCGTCGTGGCCAGCCACGATAGCCGCGCTGCCTCGTCCT
GCAGTTCATTCAGGGCACCGGACAGGTCGGTCTTGACAAAAAGAACCGGGCGCCCCTGCGCTGACAGCCG
GAACACGGCGGCATCAGAGCAGCCGATTGTCTGTTGTGCCCAGTCATAGCCGAATAGCCTCTCCACCCAA
GCGGCCGGAGAACCTGCGTGCAATCCATCTTGTTCAATGGNCGATCCCATATTGGNTGCAGGGTCGCTCG
GTGTTCGAGGCCACAC
