>Addgene plasmid #25649 | pAAV-TK-Acceptor | addgene partial sequence | sequence record 31633 | 25649 with pBluescriptSK
TTATCTCGAGCAGTGTGGTTTTGCAAGAGGAAGCAAAAAGCCTCTCCACCCAGGCCTGGAATGTTTCCAC
CCAATGTCGAGCAAACCCCGCCCAGCGTCTTGTCATTGGCGAATTCGAACACGCAGATGCAGTCGGGGCG
GCGCGGTCCCAGGTCCACTTCGCATATTAAGGTGACGCGTGTGGCCTCGAACACCGAGCGACCCTGCAGC
CAATATGGGATCGGCCATTGAACAAGATGGATTGCACGCAGGTTCTCCGGCCGCTTGGGTGGAGAGGCTA
TTCGGCTATGACTGGGCACAACAGACAATCGGCTGCTCTGATGCCGCCGTGTTCCGGCTGTCAGCGCAGG
GGCGCCCGGTTCTTTTTGTCAAGACCGACCTGTCCGGTGCCCTGAATGAACTGCAGGACGAGGCAGCGCG
GCTATCGTGGCTGGCCACGACGGGCGTTCCTTGCGCAGCTGTGCTCGACGTTGTCACTGAAGCGGGAAGG
GACTGGCTGCTATTGGGCGAAGTGCCGGGGCAGGATCTCCTGTCATCTCACCTTGCTCCTGCCGAGAAAG
TATCCATCATGGCTGATGCAATGCGGCGGCTGCATACGCTTGATCCGGCTACCTGCCCATTCGACCACCA
AGCGAAACATCGCATCGAGCGAGCACGTACTCGGATGGAAGCCGGTCTTGTCGATCAGGATGATCTGGAC
GAAGAGCATCAGGGGCTCGCGCCAGCCGAACTGTTCGCCAGGCTCAAGGCGCGCATGCCCGACGGCGAGG
ATCTCGTCGTGACCCATGGCGATGCCTGCTTGCCGAATATCATGGTGGAAAATGGCCGCTTTTCTGGATT
CATCGACTGTGGCCGGCTGGGTGTGGCGGACCGCTATCAGGACATAGCGTTGGCTACCCGTGATATTGC
