>Addgene plasmid #25649 | pAAV-TK-Acceptor | addgene partial sequence | sequence record 31634 | 25649 with pBR322ori-F
CTGACTTGAGCGTCGATTTTTGTGATGCTCGTCAGGGGGGCGGAGCCTATGGAAAAACGCCAGCAACGCG
GCCTTTTTACGGTTCCTGGCCTTTTGCTGGCCTTTTGCTCACATGTCCTGCAGGCAGCTGCGCGCTCGCT
C
